Addgene plasmid #1574: L3609
Purpose: (Empty Backbone)
Depositing lab: Andrew Fire. Depositing organization: Carnegie Institution for Science.
Backbone
  Vector backbone: Unknown
  Backbone size (bp): 4816
  Vector type: Worm Expression
Growth in bacteria
  Bacterial resistance: Ampicillin, 100 μg/mL
  Growth temperature: 37°C
  Growth strain: DH5alpha
  Copy number: Unknown
Gene/Insert
  Gene/Insert name: None
  Tag / fusion protein: unc54-204, unc545', IVSA, SV40NLS, gfpN, IVSR, gfpS65T, IVSS, gfpY145F, gfpM153A, IVST, gfpC, IVSM, IVSL, decoy
  Cloning method: Restriction Enzyme
Terms and licenses: Academic/Nonprofit Terms; Industry Terms: Not Available to Industry
Depositor comments: See Fire Lab Vector Kit Documentation 1997. Fire Lab Miniprep Number pPD115.109, Ligation number L3609.
How to cite: L3609 was a gift from Andrew Fire (Addgene plasmid # 1574 ; http://n2t.net/addgene:1574 ; RRID:Addgene_1574)
