[The description below was written by a language model from this plasmid's Addgene catalogue record and pLannotate feature annotations shown in this document.]
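Description:
L3609 is a C. elegans ("worm expression") vector from a 1997 vector kit, catalogued as an empty backbone of about 4.8 kb with no inserted gene. The parent backbone is listed as unknown, but the annotated sequence shows a typical pUC/pBR322-derived E. coli plasmid: a high-copy ColE1/pMB1-type origin, a β-lactamase gene with its own promoter conferring ampicillin resistance, remnants of rop and bom, and a lac promoter/operator/CAP site region adjoining a fragment of the pUC18/19 multiple cloning site. No worm selectable marker is recorded.

The payload is a modular GFP reporter, described in the record as a string of components. Elements named unc54-204 and unc54 5' indicate sequence from the C. elegans unc-54 gene at the upstream end of the cassette, though the record does not spell out whether this amounts to a complete promoter. These are followed by a synthetic intron (IVSA), an SV40 nuclear localisation signal, and a GFP coding region assembled from segments (gfpN through gfpC) that carries the S65T, Y145F and M153A substitutions and is interrupted by several artificial introns (IVSR, IVSS, IVST, and further IVSM and IVSL). Such introns are generally included to improve transgene expression in worms. The automated annotation detects this region only as a GFP-like fragment. It also reports a short match to aex-5 downstream, whose significance is unclear. The "decoy" element is listed but not explained or annotated.

The record supports use as a cloning recipient, by restriction enzyme methods, for building nuclear-targeted GFP reporter or fusion constructs for expression studies in C. elegans. The kit documentation is cited for further detail.
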