Features (pLannotate 1.2.2; 12 found; start..end, strand, type, name):
      1..38      -  misc_feature   MCS (fragment): pUC18/19 multiple cloning site
    402..1268    +  CDS            vsfGFP-9 (fragment): vsfGFP-9 is a basic (constitutively fluorescent) green fluorescent protein published in 2015, derived from Aequorea victoria. It has low acid sensitivity.
   1941..2093    +  CDS            aex-5 (fragment): AEX5_CAEEL - Also known as kpc-3 From Caenorhabditis elegans.
   2221..2256    +  CDS            rop (fragment): Rop protein, which maintains plasmids at low copy number; rop
   2358..2457    +  misc_feature   bom (fragment): basis of mobility region from pBR322
   2555..2659    +  promoter       AmpR promoter: bla
   2660..3520    +  CDS            AmpR: β-lactamase; bla; confers resistance to ampicillin, carbenicillin, and related antibiotics
   3691..4279    +  rep_origin     ori: high-copy-number ColE1/pMB1/pBR322/pUC origin of replication
   4462..4554    +  CDS            lacI (fragment): lac repressor; lacI; The lac repressor binds to the lac operator to inhibit transcription in E. coli. This inhibition can be relieved by adding lactose or isopropyl-β-D-thiogalactopyranoside (IPTG).
   4567..4588    +  protein_bind   CAP binding site: CAP binding activates transcription in the presence of cAMP. E. coli catabolite activator protein
   4603..4633    +  promoter       lac promoter: promoter for the E. coli lac operon
   4641..4657    +  protein_bind   lac operator: The lac repressor binds to the lac operator to inhibit transcription in E. coli. This inhibition can be relieved by adding lactose or isopropyl-β-D-thiogalactopyranoside (IPTG). lac repressor encoded by lacI
>Addgene plasmid #1574 | L3609 | depositor full sequence | sequence record 184 | Author sequence
AAGCTTGCATGCCTGCAGGTCGACTCTAGAGGATCCCCAATTCTTGAGACTTCCACTATCTTCTCTGGCA
CCCTCCACTACGCGTAGGCGTCTCTCGCTTCGTGTATTCCCGGGAAGCCGGGTTCCCGTCTCTCCCGCCG
CTGCCGCTGCCGCACACAGCTTTACACCTCGTAGAATCCCCAAAGAGGGGCGTGGCTTGCGGGTGCCAAC
ATCCTCCTGCCGAGGAAGAAGCAGGCACTCATCACTCGCATCATCAACCTCGGGATTGGCCAAAGGACCC
AAAGGTATGTTTCGAATGATACTAACATAACATAGAACATTTTCAGGAGGACCCTTGGAGGGTACCGAGC
TCAGAAAAAATGACTGCTCCAAAGAAGAAGCGTAAGGTACCGGTAGAAAAAATGAGTAAAGGAGAAGAAC
TTTTCACTGGAGTTGTCCCAATTCTTGTTGAATTAGATGGTGATGTTAATGGGCACAAATTTTCTGTCAG
TGGAGAGGGTGAAGGTGATGCAACATACGGAAAACTTACCCTTAAATTTATTTGCACTACTGGAAAACTA
CCTGTTCCATGGGTAAGTTTAAACATATATATACTAACTAACCCTGATTATTTAAATTTTCAGCCAACAC
TTGTCACTACTTTCACTTATGGTGTTCAATGCTTCTCGAGATACCCAGATCATATGAAACAGCATGACTT
TTTCAAGAGTGCCATGCCCGAAGGTTATGTACAGGAAAGAACTATATTTTTCAAAGATGACGGGAACTAC
AAGACACGTAAGTTTAAACAGTTCGGTACTAACTAACCATACATATTTAAATTTTCAGGTGCTGAAGTCA
AGTTTGAAGGTGATACCCTTGTTAATAGAATCGAGTTAAAAGGTATTGATTTTAAAGAAGATGGAAACAT
TCTTGGACACAAATTGGAATACAACTTCAACTCACACAACGTATACATCGCAGCAGACAAACAAAAGAAT
GGAATCAAAGTTGTAAGTTTAAACATGATTTTACTAACTAACTAATCTGATTTAAATTTTCAGAACTTCA
AAATTAGACACAACATTGAAGATGGAAGCGTTCAACTAGCAGACCATTATCAACAAAATACTCCAATTGG
CGATGGCCCTGTCCTTTTACCAGACAACCATTACCTGTCCACACAATCTGCCCTTTCGAAAGATCCCAAC
GAAAAGAGAGACCACATGGTCCTTCTTGAGTTTGTAACAGCTGCTGGGATTACACATGGCATGGATGAAC
TATACAAATAGCATTCGTAGAATTGTAAGTTTAAACTTTCTCATACTAACTAACGCGCTCTATTTAAATT
TTCAGAATTCCAACTGAGCGCCGGTCGCTACCATTACCAACTTGTCTGGTGTCAAAAATAATAGGGGCCG
CTGTCATCAGAGTAAGTTTAAACTGAGTTCTACTAACTAACGAGTAATATTTAAATTTTCAGCATCTCGC
GCCCGTGCCTCTGACTTCTAAGTCCAATTACTCTTCAACATCCCTACATGCTCTTTCTCCCTGTGCTCCC
ACCCCCTATTTTTGTTATTATCAAAAAACTTCTCTTAATTTCTTTGTTTTTTAGCTTCTTTTAAGTCACC
TCTAACAATGAAATTGTGTAGATTCAAAAATAGAATTAATTCGTAATAAAAAGTCGAAAAAAATTGTGCT
CCCTCCCCCCATTAATAATAATTCTATCCCAAAATCTACACAATGTTCTGTGTACACTTCTTATGTTTTT
TACTTCTGATAAATTTTTTTGAAACATCATAGAAAAAACCGCACACAAAATACCTTATCATATGTTACGT
TTCAGTTTATGACCGCAATTTTTATTTCTTCGCACGTCTGGGCCTCTCATGACGTCAAATCATGCTCATC
GTGAAAAAGTTTTGGAGTATTTTTGGAATTTTTCAATCAAGTGAAAGTTTATGAAATTAATTTTCCTGCT
TTTGCTTTTTGGGGTTTCCCCTATTGTTTGTCAAGATTTCGAGGACGGCGTTTTTCTTGCTAAAATCACA
AGTATTGATGAGCACGATGCAAGAAAGATCGGAAGAAGGTTTGGGTTTGAGGCTCAGTGGAAGGTGAGTA
GAAGTTGATAATTTGAAAGTGGAGTAGTGTCTATGGGGTTTTTGCCTTAAATGACAGAATACATTCCCAA
TATACCAAACATAACTGTTTCCTACTAGTCGGCCGTACGGGCCCTTTCGTCTCGCGCGTTTCGGTGATGA
CGGTGAAAACCTCTGACACATGCAGCTCCCGGAGACGGTCACAGCTTGTCTGTAAGCGGATGCCGGGAGC
AGACAAGCCCGTCAGGGCGCGTCAGCGGGTGTTGGCGGGTGTCGGGGCTGGCTTAACTATGCGGCATCAG
AGCAGATTGTACTGAGAGTGCACCATATGCGGTGTGAAATACCGCACAGATGCGTAAGGAGAAAATACCG
CATCAGGCGGCCTTAAGGGCCTCGTGATACGCCTATTTTTATAGGTTAATGTCATGATAATAATGGTTTC
TTAGACGTCAGGTGGCACTTTTCGGGGAAATGTGCGCGGAACCCCTATTTGTTTATTTTTCTAAATACAT
TCAAATATGTATCCGCTCATGAGACAATAACCCTGATAAATGCTTCAATAATATTGAAAAAGGAAGAGTA
TGAGTATTCAACATTTCCGTGTCGCCCTTATTCCCTTTTTTGCGGCATTTTGCCTTCCTGTTTTTGCTCA
CCCAGAAACGCTGGTGAAAGTAAAAGATGCTGAAGATCAGTTGGGTGCACGAGTGGGTTACATCGAACTG
GATCTCAACAGCGGTAAGATCCTTGAGAGTTTTCGCCCCGAAGAACGTTTTCCAATGATGAGCACTTTTA
AAGTTCTGCTATGTGGCGCGGTATTATCCCGTATTGACGCCGGGCAAGAGCAACTCGGTCGCCGCATACA
CTATTCTCAGAATGACTTGGTTGAGTACTCACCAGTCACAGAAAAGCATCTTACGGATGGCATGACAGTA
AGAGAATTATGCAGTGCTGCCATAACCATGAGTGATAACACTGCGGCCAACTTACTTCTGACAACGATCG
GAGGACCGAAGGAGCTAACCGCTTTTTTGCACAACATGGGGGATCATGTAACTCGCCTTGATCGTTGGGA
ACCGGAGCTGAATGAAGCCATACCAAACGACGAGCGTGACACCACGATGCCTGTAGCAATGGCAACAACG
TTGCGCAAACTATTAACTGGCGAACTACTTACTCTAGCTTCCCGGCAACAATTAATAGACTGGATGGAGG
CGGATAAAGTTGCAGGACCACTTCTGCGCTCGGCCCTTCCGGCTGGCTGGTTTATTGCTGATAAATCTGG
AGCCGGTGAGCGTGGGTCTCGCGGTATCATTGCAGCACTGGGGCCAGATGGTAAGCCCTCCCGTATCGTA
GTTATCTACACGACGGGGAGTCAGGCAACTATGGATGAACGAAATAGACAGATCGCTGAGATAGGTGCCT
CACTGATTAAGCATTGGTAACTGTCAGACCAAGTTTACTCATATATACTTTAGATTGATTTAAAACTTCA
TTTTTAATTTAAAAGGATCTAGGTGAAGATCCTTTTTGATAATCTCATGACCAAAATCCCTTAACGTGAG
TTTTCGTTCCACTGAGCGTCAGACCCCGTAGAAAAGATCAAAGGATCTTCTTGAGATCCTTTTTTTCTGC
GCGTAATCTGCTGCTTGCAAACAAAAAAACCACCGCTACCAGCGGTGGTTTGTTTGCCGGATCAAGAGCT
ACCAACTCTTTTTCCGAAGGTAACTGGCTTCAGCAGAGCGCAGATACCAAATACTGTCCTTCTAGTGTAG
CCGTAGTTAGGCCACCACTTCAAGAACTCTGTAGCACCGCCTACATACCTCGCTCTGCTAATCCTGTTAC
CAGTGGCTGCTGCCAGTGGCGATAAGTCGTGTCTTACCGGGTTGGACTCAAGACGATAGTTACCGGATAA
GGCGCAGCGGTCGGGCTGAACGGGGGGTTCGTGCACACAGCCCAGCTTGGAGCGAACGACCTACACCGAA
CTGAGATACCTACAGCGTGAGCATTGAGAAAGCGCCACGCTTCCCGAAGGGAGAAAGGCGGACAGGTATC
CGGTAAGCGGCAGGGTCGGAACAGGAGAGCGCACGAGGGAGCTTCCAGGGGGAAACGCCTGGTATCTTTA
TAGTCCTGTCGGGTTTCGCCACCTCTGACTTGAGCGTCGATTTTTGTGATGCTCGTCAGGGGGGCGGAGC
CTATGGAAAAACGCCAGCAACGCGGCCTTTTTACGGTTCCTGGCCTTTTGCTGGCCTTTTGCTCACATGT
TCTTTCCTGCGTTATCCCCTGATTCTGTGGATAACCGTATTACCGCCTTTGAGTGAGCTGATACCGCTCG
CCGCAGCCGAACGACCGAGCGCAGCGAGTCAGTGAGCGAGGAAGCGGAAGAGCGCCCAATACGCAAACCG
CCTCTCCCCGCGCGTTGGCCGATTCATTAATGCAGCTGGCACGACAGGTTTCCCGACTGGAAAGCGGGCA
GTGAGCGCAACGCAATTAATGTGAGTTAGCTCACTCATTAGGCACCCCAGGCTTTACACTTTATGCTTCC
GGCTCGTATGTTGTGTGGAATTGTGAGCGGATAACAATTTCACACAGGAAACAGCTATGACCATGATTAC
GCCAAGCTGTAAGTTTAAACATGATCTTACTAACTAACTATTCTCATTTAAATTTTCAGAGCTTAAAAAT
GGCTGAAATCACTCACAACGATGGATACGCTAACAACTTGGAAATGAAAT
