>Addgene plasmid #1574 | L3609 | addgene partial sequence | sequence record 16711 | 1574_m13reverse
GNGTTACATGATCTTACTAACTAACTATTCTCATTTAAATTTTCAGAGCTTAAAAATGGCTGAAATCACT
CACAACGATGGATACGCTAACAACTTGGAAATGAAATAAGCTTGCATGCCTGCAGGTCGACTCTAGAGGA
TCCCCAATTCTTGAGACTTCCACTATCTTCTCTGGCACCCTCCACTACGCGTAGGCGTCTCTCGCTTCGT
GTATTCCCGGGAAGCCGGGTTCCCGTCTCTCCCGCCGCTGCCGCTGCCGCACACAGCTTTACACCTCGTA
GAATCCCCAAAGAGGGGCGTGGCTTGCGGGTGCCAACATCCTCCTGCCGAGGAAGAAGCAGGCACTCATC
ACTCGCATCATCAACCTCGGGATTGGCCAAAGGACCCAAAGGTATGTTTCGAATGATACTAACATAACAT
AGAACATTTTCAGGAGGACCCTTGGAGGGTACCGAGCTCAGAAAAAATGACTGCTCCAAAGAAGAAGCGT
AAGGTACCGGTAGAAAAAATGAGTAAAGGAGAAGAACTTTTCACTGGAGTTGTCCCAATTCTTGTTGAAT
TAGATGGTGATGTTAATGGGCACAAATTTTCTGTCAGTGGAGAGGGTGAAGGTGATGCAACATACGGAAA
ACTTACCCTTAAATTTATTTGCACTACTGGAAAACTACCTGTTCCATGGGTAAGTTTAAACATATATATA
CTAACTAACCCTGATTATTTAAATTTTCAGCCAACACTTGTCACTACTTTCACTTATGGTGTTCAATGCT
TCTCGAGATACCCAGATCATATGAAACAGCATGACTTTTTCAAGAGTGCCATGCCCGAAGGTTATGTACA
GGAAAGAACTATATTTTTCAAGATGACGGGAACTACAAGACACGTAAGTTTAAACAGTTCGGTACTAACT
AACCATACATATTTAAATTTTCAGGTGCTGAAGTCAAGTTTGAAGGTGATACCCNTTGNTTAATAGAATC
GAGTTAAAAGGTATNGATTTTNAAGAAGATGGAAACNTTCTTGGANACAAATTGGAATACAACTTCAACT
CNCACAACGTATACTTCGCAGCAAAACAAACAAAAGAANGGAATCAAGTTGTAAGTTTNAACATGATTTN
NCANCTACTAATCNGATTTAATTTCCNAACTTCNAAATAAACCNNCTTNGAAANGGAGCGTTCACTNGCN
ACCTTTTCACAANNCNCNATGGGGAGGCNTNTCTTTTACAAAAACTTNCTNNCCAAAATTGNCTTTNAAA
NTCNACAAAAAAACCNGGCCTTTGATTNTAACCNGGGANACCGGGGGGGAAAAAAAACNTCGAAGGNGTT
ANTTCCACCACNCCTTTNTTNAAACAGGGCNCCCTNATTGGGAAAAGNCCCCAAAAAAATNANAAN
